Addgene plasmid #136564: pemiRFP703-tubulin
Purpose: Human alpha-tubulin labeling with a near-infrared fluorescent protein emiRFP703 (enhanced miRFP703)
Depositing lab: Vladislav Verkhusha. Depositing organization: Albert Einstein College of Medicine. Publication: A set of monomeric near-infrared fluorescent proteins for multicolor imaging across scales. Matlashov ME, Shcherbakova DM, Alvelid J, Baloban M, Pennacchietti F, Shemetov AA, Testa I, Verkhusha VV. Nat Commun. 2020 Jan 13;11(1):239. doi: 10.1038/s41467-019-13897-6. PubMed 31932632.
Backbone
  Vector backbone: pcDNA
  Vector type: Mammalian Expression
  Selectable markers: Neomycin (select with G418)
Growth in bacteria
  Bacterial resistance: Kanamycin, 50 μg/mL
  Growth temperature: 37°C
  Growth strain: DH5alpha
  Copy number: High Copy
Gene/Insert
  Gene/Insert name: emiRFP703-tubulin
  Species: H. sapiens (human), Synthetic
  Promoter: CMV
  Tag / fusion protein: emiRFP703 (N terminal on insert)
  Cloning method: Restriction Enzyme; 5′ cloning site NheI (not destroyed); 3′ cloning site XbaI (not destroyed)
  Sequencing primers: 5′ CMV Forward; 3′ SV40pA-R
Terms and licenses: Academic/Nonprofit Terms; Industry Terms: Not Available to Industry
How to cite: pemiRFP703-tubulin was a gift from Vladislav Verkhusha (Addgene plasmid # 136564 ; http://n2t.net/addgene:136564 ; RRID:Addgene_136564)
