[The description below was written by a language model from this plasmid's Addgene catalogue record and pLannotate feature annotations shown in this document.]
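Description:
pemiRFP703-tubulin is a mammalian expression plasmid of about 6.3 kb that produces human alpha-tubulin fused at its N terminus to emiRFP703, an enhanced monomeric near-infrared fluorescent protein. The backbone is catalogued as pcDNA. It replicates in E. coli at high copy from a ColE1/pUC-type origin and also carries an f1 phage origin. A single NeoR/KanR gene (Tn5 aminoglycoside phosphotransferase) serves both hosts. A bacterial bla-type promoter drives it for kanamycin selection in E. coli. The SV40 enhancer/early promoter, paired with an HSV TK polyadenylation signal, drives it for G418 selection of transfected mammalian cells.

The expression cassette begins with the human cytomegalovirus immediate-early enhancer and promoter. These are followed by the emiRFP703 coding sequence, a short linker region, the alpha-tubulin open reading frame and an SV40 polyadenylation signal. The insert was cloned between NheI and XbaI sites, both of which are retained. The automated annotation matches the tubulin segment to bovine alpha-1B tubulin, whereas the catalogue lists the insert as human; alpha-tubulins are highly conserved, so this probably reflects the closest database hit rather than a different gene. Several other small hits (fragments of Twin-Strep-tag, SV40 large T antigen, ble, bGH poly(A) and RSF ori) are partial matches. They appear to be linker or backbone remnants rather than functional elements.

emiRFP703 derives from a Rhodopseudomonas palustris bacterial phytochrome and needs biliverdin as its chromophore. The construct is intended for labelling microtubules in mammalian cells in the near-infrared channel, which leaves visible wavelengths free for multicolour imaging with other fluorescent proteins.
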