Features (pLannotate 1.2.2; 16 found; start..end, strand, type, name):
      1..48      +  rep_origin     RSF ori (fragment): Plasmids containing the RSF 1030 origin of replication can be propagated in E. coli cells that contain additional plasmids with compatible origins.
    116..419     +  enhancer       CMV enhancer: human cytomegalovirus immediate early enhancer
    420..623     +  promoter       CMV promoter: human cytomegalovirus (CMV) immediate early promoter
    656..1582    +  CDS            emiRFP703: emiRFP703 is a basic (constitutively fluorescent) near ir fluorescent protein published in 2020, derived from Rhodopseudomonas palustris. It has low acid sensitivity. It requires the cofactor biliverdin for fluorescence.
   1591..1611    +  CDS            Twin-Strep-tag (fragment): two Strep-Tag®II moieties connected by a linker for enhanced binding to Strep-Tactin®, an engineered form of streptavidin (Schmidt et al., 2013)
   1667..3016    +  CDS            TBA1B_BOVIN: Experimental evidence at protein level: Swiss-Prot protein existence level 1. Tubulin is the major constituent of microtubules. It binds two moles of GTP, one at an exchangeable site on the beta chain and one at a non-exchangeable site on the alpha chain. From Bos taurus (Bovine).
   3042..3126    +  CDS            large T antigen (fragment): large T antigen from SV40 (simian virus 40)
   3149..3270    +  polyA_signal   SV40 poly(A) signal: SV40 polyadenylation signal
   3304..3732    -  rep_origin     f1 ori (sequence partly withheld): f1 bacteriophage origin of replication; arrow indicates direction of (+) strand synthesis
   3759..3863    +  promoter       AmpR promoter: bla
   3865..4222    +  promoter       SV40 promoter: SV40 enhancer and early promoter
   4257..5051    +  CDS            NeoR/KanR: aminoglycoside phosphotransferase from Tn5; aph(3')-II (or nptII); confers resistance to neomycin, kanamycin, and G418 (Geneticin®)
   5072..5224    +  CDS            ble (fragment): BLE_KLEPN - Experimental evidence at protein level: Swiss-Prot protein existence level 1. Binding protein with a strong affinity to the bleomycin family of antibiotics. Binds to CL990; an antimitotic-antibiotic compound. From Klebsiella pneumoniae.
   5283..5330    +  polyA_signal   HSV TK poly(A) signal: herpes simplex virus thymidine kinase polyadenylation signal (Cole and Stacy, 1985)
   5421..5437    -  polyA_signal   bGH poly(A) signal (fragment): bovine growth hormone polyadenylation signal
   5659..6247    +  rep_origin     ori: high-copy-number ColE1/pMB1/pBR322/pUC origin of replication
>Addgene plasmid #136564 | pemiRFP703-tubulin | addgene full sequence | sequence record 271524 | Addgene NGS Result
GTTCTTTCCTGCGTTATCCCCTGATTCTGTGGATAACCGTATTACCGCCATGCATTAGTTATTAATAGTA
ATCAATTACGGGGTCATTAGTTCATAGCCCATATATGGAGTTCCGCGTTACATAACTTACGGTAAATGGC
CCGCCTGGCTGACCGCCCAACGACCCCCGCCCATTGACGTCAATAATGACGTATGTTCCCATAGTAACGC
CAATAGGGACTTTCCATTGACGTCAATGGGTGGAGTATTTACGGTAAACTGCCCACTTGGCAGTACATCA
AGTGTATCATATGCCAAGTACGCCCCCTATTGACGTCAATGACGGTAAATGGCCCGCCTGGCATTATGCC
CAGTACATGACCTTATGGGACTTTCCTACTTGGCAGTACATCTACGTATTAGTCATCGCTATTACCATGG
TGATGCGGTTTTGGCAGTACATCAATGGGCGTGGATAGCGGTTTGACTCACGGGGATTTCCAAGTCTCCA
CCCCATTGACGTCAATGGGAGTTTGTTTTGGCACCAAAATCAACGGGACTTTCCAAAATGTCGTAACAAC
TCCGCCCCATTGACGCAAATGGGCGGTAGGCGTGTACGGTGGGAGGTCTATATAAGCAGAGCTGGTTTAG
TGAACCGTCAGATCCGCTAGCCACCATGGCGGAAGGATCCGTCGCCAGGCAGCCTGACCTCTTGACCTGC
GAACATGAAGAGATCCACCTCGCCGGCTCGATCCAGCCGCATGGCGCGCTTCTGGTCGTCAGCGAACATG
ATCATCGCGTCATCCAGGCCAGCGCCAACGCCGCGGAATTTCTGAATCTCGGAAGCGTACTCGGCGTTCC
GCTCGCCGAGATCGACGGCGATCTGTTGATCAAGATCCTGCCGCATCTCGATCCCACCGCCGAAGGCATG
CCGGTCGCGGTGCGCTGCCGGATCGGCAATCCCTCTACGGAGTACTGCGGTCTGATGCATCGGCCTCCGG
AAGGCGGGCTGATCATCGAACTCGAACGTGCCGGCCCGTCGATCGATCTGTCAGGCACGCTGGCGCCGGC
GCTGGAGCGGATCCGCACGGCGGGTTCACTGCGCGCGCTGTGCGATGACACCGTGCTGCTGTTTCAGCAG
TGCACCGGCTACGACCGGGTGATGGTGTATCGTTTCGATGAGCAAGGCCACGGCCTGGTATTCTCCGAGT
GCCATGTGCCTGGGCTCGAATCCTATTTCGGCAACCGCTATCCGTCGTCGCTGGTCCCGCAGATGGCGCG
GCAGCTGTACGTGCGGCAGCGCGTCCGCGTGCTGGTCGACGTCACCTATCAGCCGGTGCCGCTGGAGCCG
CGGCTGTCGCCGCTGACCGGGCGCGATCTCGACATGTCGGGCTGCTTCCTGCGCTCGATGTCGCCGATCC
ATCTGCAGTTCCTGAAGGACATGGGCGTGCGCGCCACCCTGGCGGTGTCGCTGGTGGTCGGCGGCAAGCT
GTGGGGCCTGGTTGTCTGTCACCATTATCTGCCGCGCTTCATCCGTTTCGAGCTGCGGGCGATCTGCAAA
CGGCTCGCCGAAAGGATCGCGACGCGGATCACCGCGCTTGAGGGTGGATCAGGTGGAGGTTCTGGAGGTG
GTGGATCAGGAGGAGGTGGTTCTGGAGGTGGTGGATCAGGAGGAAGATCTCGAGTGCGTGAGTGCATCTC
CATCCACGTTGGCCAGGCTGGTGTCCAGATTGGCAATGCCTGCTGGGAGCTCTACTGCCTGGAACACGGC
ATCCAGCCCGATGGCCAGATGCCAAGTGACAAGACCATTGGGGGAGGAGATGACTCCTTCAACACCTTCT
TCAGTGAGACGGGCGCTGGCAAGCACGTGCCCCGGGCTGTGTTTGTAGACTTGGAACCCACAGTCATTGA
TGAAGTTCGCACTGGCACCTACCGCCAGCTCTTCCACCCTGAGCAGCTCATCACAGGCAAGGAAGATGCT
GCCAATAACTATGCCCGAGGGCACTACACCATTGGCAAGGAGATCATTGACCTTGTGTTGGACCGAATTC
GCAAGCTGGCTGACCAGTGCACCGGTCTTCAGGGCTTCTTGGTTTTCCACAGCTTTGGTGGGGGAACTGG
TTCTGGGTTCACCTCCCTGCTCATGGAACGTCTCTCAGTTGATTATGGCAAGAAGTCCAAGCTGGAGTTC
TCCATTTACCCAGCACCCCAGGTTTCCACAGCTGTAGTTGAGCCCTACAACTCCATCCTCACCACCCACA
CCACCCTGGAGCACTCTGATTGTGCCTTCATGGTAGACAATGAGGCCATCTATGACATCTGTCGTAGAAA
CCTCGATATCGAGCGCCCAACCTACACTAACCTTAACCGCCTTATTAGCCAGATTGTGTCCTCCATCACT
GCTTCCCTGAGATTTGATGGAGCCCTGAATGTTGACCTGACAGAATTCCAGACCAACCTGGTGCCCTACC
CCCGCATCCACTTCCCTCTGGCCACATATGCCCCTGTCATCTCTGCTGAGAAAGCCTACCATGAACAGCT
TTCTGTAGCAGAGATCACCAATGCTTGCTTTGAGCCAGCCAACCAGATGGTGAAATGTGACCCTCGCCAT
GGTAAATACATGGCTTGCTGCCTGTTGTACCGTGGTGACGTGGTTCCCAAAGATGTCAATGCTGCCATTG
CCACCATCAAAACCAAGCGCAGCATCCAGTTTGTGGATTGGTGCCCCACTGGCTTCAAGGTTGGCATCAA
CTACCAGCCTCCCACTGTGGTGCCTGGTGGAGACCTGGCCAAGGTACAGAGAGCTGTGTGCATGCTGAGC
AACACCACAGCCATTGCTGAGGCCTGGGCTCGCCTGGACCACAAGTTTGACCTGATGTATGCCAAGCGTG
CCTTTGTTCACTGGTACGTGGGTGAGGGGATGGAGGAAGGCGAGTTTTCAGAGGCCCGTGAAGATATGGC
TGCCCTTGAGAAGGATTATGAGGAGGTTGGTGTGGATTCTGTTGAAGGAGAGGGTGAGGAAGAAGGAGAG
GAATACTAAGGATCCACCGGATCTAGATAACTGATCATAATCAGCCATACCACATTTGTAGAGGTTTTAC
TTGCTTTAAAAAACCTCCCACACCTCCCCCTGAACCTGAAACATAAAATGAATGCAATTGTTGTTGTTAA
CTTGTTTATTGCAGCTTATAATGGTTACAAATAAAGCAATAGCATCACAAATTTCACAAATAAAGCATTT
TTTTCACTGCATTCTAGTTGTGGTTTGTCCAAACTCATCAATGTATCTTAACGCGTAAATTGTAAGCGTT
AATATTTTGTTAAAATTCGCGTTAAATTTTTGTTAAATCAGCTCATTTTTTAACCAATAGGCCGAAATCG
GCAAAATCCCTTATAAATCAAAAGAATAGACCGAGATAGGGT
[37 nt withheld, positions 3403-3439]
AAAGAACGTGGACTCCAACGTCAAAGG
[49 nt withheld, positions 3467-3515]
T
[91 nt withheld, positions 3517-3607]
G
[124 nt withheld, positions 3609-3732]
CAGGTGGCACTTTTCGGGGAAATGTGCGCGGAACCCCTATTTGTTTATTTTTCTAAATACATTCAAATAT
GTATCCGCTCATGAGACAATAACCCTGATAAATGCTTCAATAATATTGAAAAAGGAAGAGTCCTGAGGCG
GAAAGAACCAGCTGTGGAATGTGTGTCAGTTAGGGTGTGGAAAGTCCCCAGGCTCCCCAGCAGGCAGAAG
TATGCAAAGCATGCATCTCAATTAGTCAGCAACCAGGTGTGGAAAGTCCCCAGGCTCCCCAGCAGGCAGA
AGTATGCAAAGCATGCATCTCAATTAGTCAGCAACCATAGTCCCGCCCCTAACTCCGCCCATCCCGCCCC
TAACTCCGCCCAGTTCCGCCCATTCTCCGCCCCATGGCTGACTAATTTTTTTTATTTATGCAGAGGCCGA
GGCCGCCTCGGCCTCTGAGCTATTCCAGAAGTAGTGAGGAGGCTTTTTTGGAGGCCTAGGCTTTTGCAAA
GATCGATCAAGAGACAGGATGAGGATCGTTTCGCATGATTGAACAAGATGGATTGCACGCAGGTTCTCCG
GCCGCTTGGGTGGAGAGGCTATTCGGCTATGACTGGGCACAACAGACAATCGGCTGCTCTGATGCCGCCG
TGTTCCGGCTGTCAGCGCAGGGGCGCCCGGTTCTTTTTGTCAAGACCGACCTGTCCGGTGCCCTGAATGA
ACTGCAAGACGAGGCAGCGCGGCTATCGTGGCTGGCCACGACGGGCGTTCCTTGCGCAGCTGTGCTCGAC
GTTGTCACTGAAGCGGGAAGGGACTGGCTGCTATTGGGCGAAGTGCCGGGGCAGGATCTCCTGTCATCTC
ACCTTGCTCCTGCCGAGAAAGTATCCATCATGGCTGATGCAATGCGGCGGCTGCATACGCTTGATCCGGC
TACCTGCCCATTCGACCACCAAGCGAAACATCGCATCGAGCGAGCACGTACTCGGATGGAAGCCGGTCTT
GTCGATCAGGATGATCTGGACGAAGAGCATCAGGGGCTCGCGCCAGCCGAACTGTTCGCCAGGCTCAAGG
CGAGCATGCCCGACGGCGAGGATCTCGTCGTGACCCATGGCGATGCCTGCTTGCCGAATATCATGGTGGA
AAATGGCCGCTTTTCTGGATTCATCGACTGTGGCCGGCTGGGTGTGGCGGACCGCTATCAGGACATAGCG
TTGGCTACCCGTGATATTGCTGAAGAGCTTGGCGGCGAATGGGCTGACCGCTTCCTCGTGCTTTACGGTA
TCGCCGCTCCCGATTCGCAGCGCATCGCCTTCTATCGCCTTCTTGACGAGTTCTTCTGAGCGGGACTCTG
GGGTTCGAAATGACCGACCAAGCGACGCCCAACCTGCCATCACGAGATTTCGATTCCACCGCCGCCTTCT
ATGAAAGGTTGGGCTTCGGAATCGTTTTCCGGGACGCCGGCTGGATGATCCTCCAGCGCGGGGATCTCAT
GCTGGAGTTCTTCGCCCACCCTAGGGGGAGGCTAACTGAAACACGGAAGGAGACAATACCGGAAGGAACC
CGCGCTATGACGGCAATAAAAAGACAGAATAAAACGCACGGTGTTGGGTCGTTTGTTCATAAACGCGGGG
TTCGGTCCCAGGGCTGGCACTCTGTCGATACCCCACCGAGACCCCATTGGGGCCAATACGCCCGCGTTTC
TTCCTTTTCCCCACCCCACCCCCCAAGTTCGGGTGAAGGCCCAGGGCTCGCAGCCAACGTCGGGGCGGCA
GGCCCTGCCATAGCCTCAGGTTACTCATATATACTTTAGATTGATTTAAAACTTCATTTTTAATTTAAAA
GGATCTAGGTGAAGATCCTTTTTGATAATCTCATGACCAAAATCCCTTAACGTGAGTTTTCGTTCCACTG
AGCGTCAGACCCCGTAGAAAAGATCAAAGGATCTTCTTGAGATCCTTTTTTTCTGCGCGTAATCTGCTGC
TTGCAAACAAAAAAACCACCGCTACCAGCGGTGGTTTGTTTGCCGGATCAAGAGCTACCAACTCTTTTTC
CGAAGGTAACTGGCTTCAGCAGAGCGCAGATACCAAATACTGTTCTTCTAGTGTAGCCGTAGTTAGGCCA
CCACTTCAAGAACTCTGTAGCACCGCCTACATACCTCGCTCTGCTAATCCTGTTACCAGTGGCTGCTGCC
AGTGGCGATAAGTCGTGTCTTACCGGGTTGGACTCAAGACGATAGTTACCGGATAAGGCGCAGCGGTCGG
GCTGAACGGGGGGTTCGTGCACACAGCCCAGCTTGGAGCGAACGACCTACACCGAACTGAGATACCTACA
GCGTGAGCTATGAGAAAGCGCCACGCTTCCCGAAGGGAGAAAGGCGGACAGGTATCCGGTAAGCGGCAGG
GTCGGAACAGGAGAGCGCACGAGGGAGCTTCCAGGGGGAAACGCCTGGTATCTTTATAGTCCTGTCGGGT
TTCGCCACCTCTGACTTGAGCGTCGATTTTTGTGATGCTCGTCAGGGGGGCGGAGCCTATGGAAAAACGC
CAGCAACGCGGCCTTTTTACGGTTCCTGGCCTTTTGCTGGCCTTTTGCTCACAT
